>Addgene plasmid #80235 | non-targeting control gRNA (BRDN0001148241) | depositor full sequence | sequence record 150948 | Full Sequence
CCCGGGTGCAAAGATGGATAAAGTTTTAAACAGAGAGGAATCTTTGCAGCTAATGGACCTTCTAGGTCTT
GAAAGGAGTGGGAATTGGCTCCGGTGCCCGTCAGTGGGCAGAGCGCACATCGCCCACAGTCCCCGAGAAG
TTGGGGGGAGGGGTCGGCAATTGATCCGGTGCCTAGAGAAGGTGGCGCGGGGTAAACTGGGAAAGTGATG
TCGTGTACTGGCTCCGCCTTTTTCCCGAGGGTGGGGGAGAACCGTATATAAGTGCAGTAGTCGCCGTGAA
CGTTCTTTTTCGCAACGGGTTTGCCGCCAGAACACAGGTAAGTGCCGTGTGTGGTTCCCGCGGGCCTGGC
CTCTTTACGGGTTATGGCCCTTGCGTGCCTTGAATTACTTCCACCTGGCTGCAGTACGTGATTCTTGATC
CCGAGCTTCGGGTTGGAAGTGGGTGGGAGAGTTCGAGGCCTTGCGCTTAAGGAGCCCCTTCGCCTCGTGC
TTGAGTTGAGGCCTGGCCTGGGCGCTGGGGCCGCCGCGTGCGAATCTGGTGGCACCTTCGCGCCTGTCTC
GCTGCTTTCGATAAGTCTCTAGCCATTTAAAATTTTTGATGACCTGCTGCGACGCTTTTTTTCTGGCAAG
ATAGTCTTGTAAATGCGGGCCAAGATCTGCACACTGGTATTTCGGTTTTTGGGGCCGCGGGCGGCGACGG
GGCCCGTGCGTCCCAGCGCACATGTTCGGCGAGGCGGGGCCTGCGAGCGCGGCCACCGAGAATCGGACGG
GGGTAGTCTCAAGCTGGCCGGCCTGCTCTGGTGCCTGGCCTCGCGCCGCCGTGTATCGCCCCGCCCTGGG
CGGCAAGGCTGGCCCGGTCGGCACCAGTTGCGTGAGCGGAAAGATGGCCGCTTCCCGGCCCTGCTGCAGG
GAGCTCAAAATGGAGGACGCGGCGCTCGGGAGAGCGGGCGGGTGAGTCACCCACACAAAGGAAAAGGGCC
TTTCCGTCCTCAGCCGTCGCTTCATGTGACTCCACGGAGTACCGGGCGCCGTCCAGGCACCTCGATTAGT
TCTCGAGCTTTTGGAGTACGTCGTCTTTAGGTTGGGGGGAGGGGTTTTATGCGATGGAGTTTCCCCACAC
TGAGTGGGTGGAGACTGAAGTTAGGCCAGCTTGGCACTTGATGTAATTCTCCTTGGAATTTGCCCTTTTT
GAGTTTGGATCTTGGTTCATTCTCAAGCCTCAGACAGTGGTTCAAAGTTTTTTTCTTCCATTTCAGGTGT
CGTGACGTACGGCCACCATGACCGAGTACAAGCCCACGGTGCGCCTCGCCACCCGCGACGACGTCCCCAG
GGCCGTACGCACCCTCGCCGCCGCGTTCGCCGACTACCCCGCCACGCGCCACACCGTCGATCCGGACCGC
CACATCGAGCGGGTCACCGAGCTGCAAGAACTCTTCCTCACGCGCGTCGGGCTCGACATCGGCAAGGTGT
GGGTCGCGGACGACGGCGCCGCCGTGGCGGTCTGGACCACGCCGGAGAGCGTCGAAGCGGGGGCGGTGTT
CGCCGAGATCGGCCCGCGCATGGCCGAGTTGAGCGGTTCCCGGCTGGCCGCGCAGCAACAGATGGAAGGC
CTCCTGGCGCCGCACCGGCCCAAGGAGCCCGCGTGGTTCCTGGCCACCGTCGGAGTCTCGCCCGACCACC
AGGGCAAGGGTCTGGGCAGCGCCGTCGTGCTCCCCGGAGTGGAGGCGGCCGAGCGCGCCGGGGTGCCCGC
CTTCCTGGAGACCTCCGCGCCCCGCAACCTCCCCTTCTACGAGCGGCTCGGCTTCACCGTCACCGCCGAC
GTCGAGGTGCCCGAAGGACCGCGCACCTGGTGCATGACCCGCAAGCCCGGTGCCTGAACGCGTTAAGTCG
ACAATCAACCTCTGGATTACAAAATTTGTGAAAGATTGACTGGTATTCTTAACTATGTTGCTCCTTTTAC
GCTATGTGGATACGCTGCTTTAATGCCTTTGTATCATGCTATTGCTTCCCGTATGGCTTTCATTTTCTCC
TCCTTGTATAAATCCTGGTTGCTGTCTCTTTATGAGGAGTTGTGGCCCGTTGTCAGGCAACGTGGCGTGG
TGTGCACTGTGTTTGCTGACGCAACCCCCACTGGTTGGGGCATTGCCACCACCTGTCAGCTCCTTTCCGG
GACTTTCGCTTTCCCCCTCCCTATTGCCACGGCGGAACTCATCGCCGCCTGCCTTGCCCGCTGCTGGACA
GGGGCTCGGCTGTTGGGCACTGACAATTCCGTGGTGTTGTCGGGGAAATCATCGTCCTTTCCTTGGCTGC
TCGCCTGTGTTGCCACCTGGATTCTGCGCGGGACGTCCTTCTGCTACGTCCCTTCGGCCCTCAATCCAGC
GGACCTTCCTTCCCGCGGCCTGCTGCCGGCTCTGCGGCCTCTTCCGCGTCTTCGCCTTCGCCCTCAGACG
AGTCGGATCTCCCTTTGGGCCGCCTCCCCGCGTCGACTTTAAGACCAATGACTTACAAGGCAGCTGTAGA
TCTTAGCCACTTTTTAAAAGAAAAGGGGGGACTGGAAGGGCTAATTCACTCCCAACGAAGACAAGATCTG
CTTTTTGCTTGTACTGGGTCTCTCTGGTTAGACCAGATCTGAGCCTGGGAGCTCTCTGGCTAACTAGGGA
ACCCACTGCTTAAGCCTCAATAAAGCTTGCCTTGAGTGCTTCAAGTAGTGTGTGCCCGTCTGTTGTGTGA
CTCTGGTAACTAGAGATCCCTCAGACCCTTTTAGTCAGTGTGGAAAATCTCTAGCAGTACGTATAGTAGT
TCATGTCATCTTATTATTCAGTATTTATAACTTGCAAAGAAATGAATATCAGAGAGTGAGAGGAACTTGT
TTATTGCAGCTTATAATGGTTACAAATAAAGCAATAGCATCACAAATTTCACAAATAAAGCATTTTTTTC
ACTGCATTCTAGTTGTGGTTTGTCCAAACTCATCAATGTATCTTATCATGTCTGGCTCTAGCTATCCCGC
CCCTAACTCCGCCCATCCCGCCCCTAACTCCGCCCAGTTCCGCCCATTCTCCGCCCCATGGCTGACTAAT
TTTTTTTATTTATGCAGAGGCCGAGGCCGCCTCGGCCTCTGAGCTATTCCAGAAGTAGTGAGGAGGCTTT
TTTGGAGGCCTAGGGACGTACCCAATTCGCCCTATAGTGAGTCGTATTACGCGCGCTCACTGGCCGTCGT
TTTACAACGTCGTGACTGGGAAAACCCTGGCGTTACCCAACTTAATCGCCTTGCAGCACATCCCCCTTTC
GCCAGCTGGCGTAATAGCGAAGAGGCCCGCACCGATCGCCCTTCCCAACAGTTGCGCAGCCTGAATGGCG
AATGGG
[124 nt withheld, positions 3367-3490]
C
[91 nt withheld, positions 3492-3582]
A
[49 nt withheld, positions 3584-3632]
CCTTTGACGTTGGAGTCCACGTTCTTT
[37 nt withheld, positions 3660-3696]
ACCCTATCTCGGTCTATTCTTTTGATTTATAAGGGATTTTGCCGATTTCGGCCTATTGGTTAAAAAATGA
GCTGATTTAACAAAAATTTAACGCGAATTTTAACAAAATATTAACGCTTACAATTTAGGTGGCACTTTTC
GGGGAAATGTGCGCGGAACCCCTATTTGTTTATTTTTCTAAATACATTCAAATATGTATCCGCTCATGAG
ACAATAACCCTGATAAATGCTTCAATAATATTGAAAAAGGAAGAGTATGAGTATTCAACATTTCCGTGTC
GCCCTTATTCCCTTTTTTGCGGCATTTTGCCTTCCTGTTTTTGCTCACCCAGAAACGCTGGTGAAAGTAA
AAGATGCTGAAGATCAGTTGGGTGCACGAGTGGGTTACATCGAACTGGATCTCAACAGCGGTAAGATCCT
TGAGAGTTTTCGCCCCGAAGAACGTTTTCCAATGATGAGCACTTTTAAAGTTCTGCTATGTGGCGCGGTA
TTATCCCGTATTGACGCCGGGCAAGAGCAACTCGGTCGCCGCATACACTATTCTCAGAATGACTTGGTTG
AGTACTCACCAGTCACAGAAAAGCATCTTACGGATGGCATGACAGTAAGAGAATTATGCAGTGCTGCCAT
AACCATGAGTGATAACACTGCGGCCAACTTACTTCTGACAACGATCGGAGGACCGAAGGAGCTAACCGCT
TTTTTGCACAACATGGGGGATCATGTAACTCGCCTTGATCGTTGGGAACCGGAGCTGAATGAAGCCATAC
CAAACGACGAGCGTGACACCACGATGCCTGTAGCAATGGCAACAACGTTGCGCAAACTATTAACTGGCGA
ACTACTTACTCTAGCTTCCCGGCAACAATTAATAGACTGGATGGAGGCGGATAAAGTTGCAGGACCACTT
CTGCGCTCGGCCCTTCCGGCTGGCTGGTTTATTGCTGATAAATCTGGAGCCGGTGAGCGTGGGTCTCGCG
GTATCATTGCAGCACTGGGGCCAGATGGTAAGCCCTCCCGTATCGTAGTTATCTACACGACGGGGAGTCA
GGCAACTATGGATGAACGAAATAGACAGATCGCTGAGATAGGTGCCTCACTGATTAAGCATTGGTAACTG
TCAGACCAAGTTTACTCATATATACTTTAGATTGATTTAAAACTTCATTTTTAATTTAAAAGGATCTAGG
TGAAGATCCTTTTTGATAATCTCATGACCAAAATCCCTTAACGTGAGTTTTCGTTCCACTGAGCGTCAGA
CCCCGTAGAAAAGATCAAAGGATCTTCTTGAGATCCTTTTTTTCTGCGCGTAATCTGCTGCTTGCAAACA
AAAAAACCACCGCTACCAGCGGTGGTTTGTTTGCCGGATCAAGAGCTACCAACTCTTTTTCCGAAGGTAA
CTGGCTTCAGCAGAGCGCAGATACCAAATACTGTTCTTCTAGTGTAGCCGTAGTTAGGCCACCACTTCAA
GAACTCTGTAGCACCGCCTACATACCTCGCTCTGCTAATCCTGTTACCAGTGGCTGCTGCCAGTGGCGAT
AAGTCGTGTCTTACCGGGTTGGACTCAAGACGATAGTTACCGGATAAGGCGCAGCGGTCGGGCTGAACGG
GGGGTTCGTGCACACAGCCCAGCTTGGAGCGAACGACCTACACCGAACTGAGATACCTACAGCGTGAGCT
ATGAGAAAGCGCCACGCTTCCCGAAGGGAGAAAGGCGGACAGGTATCCGGTAAGCGGCAGGGTCGGAACA
GGAGAGCGCACGAGGGAGCTTCCAGGGGGAAACGCCTGGTATCTTTATAGTCCTGTCGGGTTTCGCCACC
TCTGACTTGAGCGTCGATTTTTGTGATGCTCGTCAGGGGGGCGGAGCCTATGGAAAAACGCCAGCAACGC
GGCCTTTTTACGGTTCCTGGCCTTTTGCTGGCCTTTTGCTCACATGTTCTTTCCTGCGTTATCCCCTGAT
TCTGTGGATAACCGTATTACCGCCTTTGAGTGAGCTGATACCGCTCGCCGCAGCCGAACGACCGAGCGCA
GCGAGTCAGTGAGCGAGGAAGCGGAAGAGCGCCCAATACGCAAACCGCCTCTCCCCGCGCGTTGGCCGAT
TCATTAATGCAGCTGGCACGACAGGTTTCCCGACTGGAAAGCGGGCAGTGAGCGCAACGCAATTAATGTG
AGTTAGCTCACTCATTAGGCACCCCAGGCTTTACACTTTATGCTTCCGGCTCGTATGTTGTGTGGAATTG
TGAGCGGATAACAATTTCACACAGGAAACAGCTATGACCATGATTACGCCAAGCGCGCAATTAACCCTCA
CTAAAGGGAACAAAAGCTGGAGCTGCAAGCTTAATGTAGTCTTATGCAATACTCTTGTAGTCTTGCAACA
TGGTAACGATGAGTTAGCAACATGCCTTACAAGGAGAGAAAAAGCACCGTGCATGCCGATTGGTGGAAGT
AAGGTGGTACGATCGTGCCTTATTAGGAAGGCAACAGACGGGTCTGACATGGATTGGACGAACCACTGAA
TTGCCGCATTGCAGAGATATTGTATTTAAGTGCCTAGCTCGATACATAAACGGGTCTCTCTGGTTAGACC
AGATCTGAGCCTGGGAGCTCTCTGGCTAACTAGGGAACCCACTGCTTAAGCCTCAATAAAGCTTGCCTTG
AGTGCTTCAAGTAGTGTGTGCCCGTCTGTTGTGTGACTCTGGTAACTAGAGATCCCTCAGACCCTTTTAG
TCAGTGTGGAAAATCTCTAGCAGTGGCGCCCGAACAGGGACTTGAAAGCGAAAGGGAAACCAGAGGAGCT
CTCTCGACGCAGGACTCGGCTTGCTGAAGCGCGCACGGCAAGAGGCGAGGGGCGGCGACTGGTGAGTACG
CCAAAAATTTTGACTAGCGGAGGCTAGAAGGAGAGAGATGGGTGCGAGAGCGTCAGTATTAAGCGGGGGA
GAATTAGATCGCGATGGGAAAAAATTCGGTTAAGGCCAGGGGGAAAGAAAAAATATAAATTAAAACATAT
AGTATGGGCAAGCAGGGAGCTAGAACGATTCGCAGTTAATCCTGGCCTGTTAGAAACATCAGAAGGCTGT
AGACAAATACTGGGACAGCTACAACCATCCCTTCAGACAGGATCAGAAGAACTTAGATCATTATATAATA
CAGTAGCAACCCTCTATTGTGTGCATCAAAGGATAGAGATAAAAGACACCAAGGAAGCTTTAGACAAGAT
AGAGGAAGAGCAAAACAAAAGTAAGACCACCGCACAGCAAGCGGCCGCTGATCTTCAGACCTGGAGGAGG
AGATATGAGGGACAATTGGAGAAGTGAATTATATAAATATAAAGTAGTAAAAATTGAACCATTAGGAGTA
GCACCCACCAAGGCAAAGAGAAGAGTGGTGCAGAGAGAAAAAAGAGCAGTGGGAATAGGAGCTTTGTTCC
TTGGGTTCTTGGGAGCAGCAGGAAGCACTATGGGCGCAGCGTCAATGACGCTGACGGTACAGGCCAGACA
ATTATTGTCTGGTATAGTGCAGCAGCAGAACAATTTGCTGAGGGCTATTGAGGCGCAACAGCATCTGTTG
CAACTCACAGTCTGGGGCATCAAGCAGCTCCAGGCAAGAATCCTGGCTGTGGAAAGATACCTAAAGGATC
AACAGCTCCTGGGGATTTGGGGTTGCTCTGGAAAACTCATTTGCACCACTGCTGTGCCTTGGAATGCTAG
TTGGAGTAATAAATCTCTGGAACAGATTTGGAATCACACGACCTGGATGGAGTGGGACAGAGAAATTAAC
AATTACACAAGCTTAATACACTCCTTAATTGAAGAATCGCAAAACCAGCAAGAAAAGAATGAACAAGAAT
TATTGGAATTAGATAAATGGGCAAGTTTGTGGAATTGGTTTAACATAACAAATTGGCTGTGGTATATAAA
ATTATTCATAATGATAGTAGGAGGCTTGGTAGGTTTAAGAATAGTTTTTGCTGTACTTTCTATAGTGAAT
AGAGTTAGGCAGGGATATTCACCATTATCGTTTCAGACCCACCTCCCAACCCCGAGGGGACCCAGAGAGG
GCCTATTTCCCATGATTCCTTCATATTTGCATATACGATACAAGGCTGTTAGAGAGATAATTAGAATTAA
TTTGACTGTAAACACAAAGATATTAGTACAAAATACGTGACGTAGAAAGTAATAATTTCTTGGGTAGTTT
GCAGTTTTAAAATTATGTTTTAAAATGGACTATCATATGCTTACCGTAACTTGAAAGTATTTCGATTTCT
TGGCTTTATATATCTTGTGGAAAGGACGAAACACCGCTTACCCCTATTATAATGAAGTTTTAGAGCTAGA
AATAGCAAGTTAAAATAAGGCTAGTCCGTTATCAACTTGAAAAAGTGGCACCGAGTCGGTGCTTTTTTAA
GCTTGGCGTAACTAGATCTTGAGACAAATGGCAGTATTCATCCACAATTTTAAAAGAAAAGGGGGGATTG
GGGGGTACAGTGCAGGGGAAAGAATAGTAGACATAATAGCAACAGACATACAAACTAAAGAATTACAAAA
ACAAATTACAAAAATTCAAAATTTTCGGGTTTATTACAGGGACAGCAGAGATCCACTTTGGCGCCGGCTC
GAGGGGG
Features (pLannotate 1.2.2; 29 found; start..end, strand, type, name):
     14..80      +  CDS            small t antigen (fragment): SV40 (simian virus 40) small t antigen
    106..317     +  promoter       EF-1α core promoter: core promoter for human elongation factor EF-1α
    318..1256    +  intron         EF-1α intron A: intron upstream of the start codon of human EF-1α
   1278..1877    +  CDS            PuroR (fragment): puromycin N-acetyltransferase; pac from Streptomyces; confers resistance to puromycin
   1893..2481    +  misc_feature   WPRE: woodchuck hepatitis virus posttranscriptional regulatory element
   2532..2551    +  misc_feature   cPPT/CTS (fragment): central polypurine tract and central termination sequence of HIV-1
   2553..2786    +  LTR            3' LTR (ΔU3): self-inactivating 3' long terminal repeat (LTR) from HIV-1
   2864..2985    +  polyA_signal   SV40 poly(A) signal: SV40 polyadenylation signal
   3025..3160    +  rep_origin     SV40 ori: SV40 origin of replication
   3181..3199    -  promoter       T7 promoter: promoter for bacteriophage T7 RNA polymerase
   3207..3362    +  CDS            lacZα (fragment): LacZα fragment of β-galactosidase; lacZ fragment
   3367..3795    +  rep_origin     f1 ori (sequence partly withheld): f1 bacteriophage origin of replication; arrow indicates direction of (+) strand synthesis
   3848..3952    +  promoter       AmpR promoter: bla
   3953..4813    +  CDS            AmpR: β-lactamase; bla; confers resistance to ampicillin, carbenicillin, and related antibiotics
   4984..5572    +  rep_origin     ori: high-copy-number ColE1/pMB1/pBR322/pUC origin of replication
   5755..5847    +  CDS            lacI (fragment): lac repressor; lacI; The lac repressor binds to the lac operator to inhibit transcription in E. coli. This inhibition can be relieved by adding lactose or isopropyl-β-D-thiogalactopyranoside (IPTG).
   5860..5881    +  protein_bind   CAP binding site: CAP binding activates transcription in the presence of cAMP. E. coli catabolite activator protein
   5896..5926    +  promoter       lac promoter: promoter for the E. coli lac operon
   5934..5950    +  protein_bind   lac operator: The lac repressor binds to the lac operator to inhibit transcription in E. coli. This inhibition can be relieved by adding lactose or isopropyl-β-D-thiogalactopyranoside (IPTG). lac repressor encoded by lacI
   5995..6013    +  promoter       T3 promoter: promoter for bacteriophage T3 RNA polymerase
   6041..6267    +  promoter       RSV promoter: Rous sarcoma virus enhancer/promoter
   6268..6448    +  LTR            5' LTR (truncated): truncated 5' long terminal repeat (LTR) from HIV-1
   6495..6620    +  misc_feature   HIV-1 Ψ: packaging signal of human immunodeficiency virus type 1
   6604..6967    +  CDS            HIV-1 gag (fragment): gag protein from human immunodeficiency virus 1; gag
   7113..7346    +  misc_feature   RRE: The Rev response element (RRE) of HIV-1 allows for Rev-dependent mRNA export from the nucleus to the cytoplasm.
   7723..7749    +  CDS            Rev (fragment): human immunodeficiency virus 1 (HIV-1) Rev protein; rev; enhances nuclear export of unspliced and incompletely spliced viral mRNAs
   7753..7993    +  promoter       U6 promoter: RNA polymerase III promoter for human U6 snRNA
   8023..8098    +  misc_RNA       gRNA scaffold: guide RNA scaffold for the Streptococcus pyogenes CRISPR/Cas9 system
   8154..8271    +  misc_feature   cPPT/CTS: central polypurine tract and central termination sequence of HIV-1
