[The description below was written by a language model from this plasmid's Addgene catalogue record and pLannotate feature annotations shown in this document.]
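Description:
Non-targeting control gRNA (BRDN0001148241) is a third-generation lentiviral guide RNA plasmid built on the lentiGuide-Puro backbone, intended for delivery into mammalian cells as a negative control in CRISPR-Cas9 experiments. In bacteria it is maintained through a high-copy ColE1/pUC-type origin and selected with ampicillin via the β-lactamase gene. An f1 origin, an SV40 origin and residual lac and T7/T3 promoter elements are also annotated as backbone remnants.

The lentiviral cassette begins with an RSV promoter fused to a truncated HIV-1 5' LTR, which makes genomic RNA production in packaging cells independent of Tat, a hallmark of third-generation systems. This is followed by the Ψ packaging signal with a partial gag sequence, the Rev response element for Rev-dependent nuclear export, and a cPPT/CTS. The cassette ends in a self-inactivating ΔU3 3' LTR, so the integrated provirus lacks LTR promoter activity.

Within this frame, a human U6 RNA polymerase III promoter drives a 20-nucleotide spacer joined to the Streptococcus pyogenes Cas9 guide scaffold. The spacer is recorded as non-targeting, with human listed as the species. Downstream, an EF-1α core promoter with its intron A drives puromycin N-acetyltransferase for selection of transduced cells, and a WPRE enhances transcript expression. No Cas9 gene is annotated, so the nuclease must be provided separately, for example in a Cas9-expressing cell line. The construct serves as a baseline control alongside gene-targeting guides, in the context of work on optimising sgRNA design for on-target activity and reduced off-target effects.
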