Addgene plasmid #80235: non-targeting control gRNA (BRDN0001148241)
Purpose: 3rd generation lentiviral gRNA plasmid, non-targeting control gRNA
Depositing lab: John Doench & David Root. Depositing organization: Broad Institute. Publication: Optimized sgRNA design to maximize activity and minimize off-target effects of CRISPR-Cas9. Doench JG, Fusi N, Sullender M, Hegde M, Vaimberg EW, Donovan KF, Smith I, Tothova Z, Wilen C, Orchard R, Virgin HW, Listgarten J, Root DE. Nat Biotechnol. 2016 Jan 18. doi: 10.1038/nbt.3437. PubMed 26780180.
Backbone
  Vector backbone: lentiGuide-Puro
  Backbone manufacturer: Zhang Lab (Addgene plasmid # 52963)
  Vector type: Mammalian Expression, Lentiviral, CRISPR
  Selectable markers: Puromycin
Growth in bacteria
  Bacterial resistance: Ampicillin, 100 μg/mL
  Growth temperature: 37°C
  Growth strain: DH5alpha
  Copy number: High Copy
Gene/Insert
  Gene/Insert name: Non-targeting control gRNA
  gRNA/shRNA sequence: CTTACCCCTATTATAATGAA
  Species: H. sapiens (human)
  Promoter: hU6
  Cloning method: Unknown
  Sequencing primers: 5′ U6-F; 3′ pS2-R
Terms and licenses: Academic/Nonprofit Terms; Industry Terms: Not Available to Industry
How to cite: non-targeting control gRNA (BRDN0001148241) was a gift from John Doench & David Root (Addgene plasmid # 80235 ; http://n2t.net/addgene:80235 ; RRID:Addgene_80235)
