>Addgene plasmid #80235 | non-targeting control gRNA (BRDN0001148241) | depositor partial sequence | sequence record 150949 | Target Sequence
CTTACCCCTATTATAATGAA
