>Addgene plasmid #80235 | non-targeting control gRNA (BRDN0001148241) | addgene partial sequence | sequence record 189139 | hU6-F
CGTAGAAAGTAATAATTTCTTGGGTAGNTTGCAGTTTTAAAATTATGTTTTAAAATGGACTATCATATGC
TTACCGTAACTTGAAAGTATTTCGATTTCTTGGCTTTATATATCTTGTGGAAAGGACGAAACACCGCTTA
CCCCTATTATAATGAAGTTTTAGAGCTAGAAATAGCAAGTTAAAATAAGGCTAGTCCGTTATCAACTTGA
AAAAGTGGCACCGAGTCGGTGCTTTTTTAAGCTTGGCGTANCTAGATCTTGAGACAAATGGCAGTATTCA
TCCACAATTTTAAAAGAAAAGGGGGGATTGGGGGGTACAGTGCAGGGGAAAGAATAGTAGACATAATAGC
AACAGACATACAAACTAAAGAATTACAAAAACAAATTACAAAAATTCAAAATTTTCGGGTTTATTACAGG
GACAGCAGAGATCCACTTTGGCGCCGGCTCGAGGGGGCCCGGGTGCAAAGATGGATAAAGTTTTAAACAG
AGAGGAATCTTTGCAGCTAATGGACCTTCTAGGTCTTGAAAGGAGTGGGAATTGGCTCCGGTGCCCGTCA
GTGGGCAGAG
